Addgene plasmid #203971: pAttB-Tub-HA-WnkDeltaMID
Purpose: Fly transformation vector expressing indicated Wnk variant under tubulin promoter for ubiquitous expression
Depositing lab: Andreas Jenny. Depositing organization: Albert Einstein College of Medicine.
Backbone
  Vector backbone: pAttB-Tub
  Vector type: Insect Expression
  Selectable markers: White+
Growth in bacteria
  Bacterial resistance: Ampicillin, 100 μg/mL
  Growth temperature: 37°C
  Growth strain: DH5alpha
  Copy number: High Copy
Gene/Insert
  Gene/Insert name: Wnk
  Species: D. melanogaster (fly)
  Mutation: deletion of middle part
  Entrez Gene: Wnk (a.k.a. Dmel_CG7177, CG7177, DWNK, DmWNK, Dmel\CG7177, WNK, cg7177, dWNK, dWnk, wnk)
  Tag / fusion protein: HA (N terminal on insert)
  Cloning method: Restriction Enzyme; 5′ cloning site unknown (unknown if destroyed)
Terms and licenses: Academic/Nonprofit Terms; Industry Terms: Not Available to Industry
Depositor comments: Lab plasmid #1190
How to cite: pAttB-Tub-HA-WnkDeltaMID was a gift from Andreas Jenny (Addgene plasmid # 203971 ; http://n2t.net/addgene:203971 ; RRID:Addgene_203971)
