[The description below was written by a language model from this plasmid's Addgene catalogue record and pLannotate feature annotations shown in this document.]
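Description:
pAttB-Tub-HA-WnkDeltaMID is a Drosophila germline transformation vector of about 14.9 kb, built on the pAttB-Tub backbone, that expresses an N-terminally HA-tagged deletion variant of the fly kinase Wnk (CG7177) from a tubulin promoter for ubiquitous expression. It is maintained in E. coli as a high-copy plasmid through a ColE1/pUC-type origin and selected with ampicillin via the β-lactamase gene. The pBluescript-derived bacterial portion also carries an f1 origin, lac promoter/operator and lacZα remnants, and flanking T3 and T7 promoters.

For fly transgenesis the plasmid carries a φC31 attB site, which allows integrase-mediated, site-specific insertion into a genomic attP landing site. It also carries a mini-white gene, the White+ marker that identifies transformants by eye colour. A single loxP site lies just downstream of mini-white. In vectors of this type it can be used with a loxP in the landing site to excise the marker, although the record does not state that purpose.

The insert is Wnk lacking its "middle part"; the exact deletion boundaries and the cloning sites are not recorded. The automated annotation does not label the tubulin promoter, the HA tag or the full Wnk coding region. It flags only a fragment with similarity to Arabidopsis WNK8, which presumably reflects the conserved WNK kinase domain. It also flags reverse-strand fragments matching the Drosophila Tailor gene upstream of the insert; these may be genomic sequence carried along with the promoter fragment, but the record does not say. An SV40 large T antigen fragment and SV40 polyadenylation signal follow the expression cassette to terminate the transcript. The construct appears to be one of a set of Wnk variants, suited to structure–function analysis of Wnk domains in vivo.
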