Features (pLannotate 1.2.2; 20 found; start..end, strand, type, name):
     50..133     +  CDS            large T antigen (fragment): large T antigen from SV40 (simian virus 40)
    156..237     +  polyA_signal   SV40 poly(A) signal: SV40 polyadenylation signal
    338..407     +  protein_bind   attB: attB site for the φC31 integrase (Groth et al., 2000) phage φC31 integrase
    626..644     -  promoter       T3 promoter: promoter for bacteriophage T3 RNA polymerase
    687..709     -  protein_bind   lac operator (fragment): The lac repressor binds to the lac operator to inhibit transcription in E. coli. This inhibition can be relieved by adding lactose or isopropyl-β-D-thiogalactopyranoside (IPTG). lac repressor encoded by lacI
    713..743     -  promoter       lac promoter: promoter for the E. coli lac operon
    758..779     -  protein_bind   CAP binding site: CAP binding activates transcription in the presence of cAMP. E. coli catabolite activator protein
    792..884     -  CDS            lacI (fragment): lac repressor; lacI; The lac repressor binds to the lac operator to inhibit transcription in E. coli. This inhibition can be relieved by adding lactose or isopropyl-β-D-thiogalactopyranoside (IPTG).
   1067..1655    -  rep_origin     ori: high-copy-number ColE1/pMB1/pBR322/pUC origin of replication
   1826..2686    -  CDS            AmpR: β-lactamase; bla; confers resistance to ampicillin, carbenicillin, and related antibiotics
   2687..2791    -  promoter       AmpR promoter: bla
   2844..3272    -  rep_origin     f1 ori (sequence partly withheld): f1 bacteriophage origin of replication; arrow indicates direction of (+) strand synthesis
   3277..3434    -  CDS            lacZα (fragment): LacZα fragment of β-galactosidase; lacZ fragment
   3437..3455    +  promoter       T7 promoter: promoter for bacteriophage T7 RNA polymerase
   3480..7599    +  gene           mini-white: white; This modified version of the white gene lacks part of the first intron.
   7606..7639    -  protein_bind   loxP: Cre-mediated recombination occurs in the 8-bp core sequence (GCATACAT). Cre recombinase
   7660..7678    +  misc_feature   MCS (fragment): pBluescript multiple cloning site
   7950..8381    -  CDS            Tailor (fragment): TUTT_DROME - Experimental evidence at protein level: Swiss-Prot protein existence level 1. Uridylyltransferase which mediates terminal uridylation of miRNAs, leading to their degradation. Has high specificity for splicing-derived miRNAs (mirtrons) and other miRNA substrates containing a 3'-G terminal nucleotide. Appears to be a major suppressor of mirtron biogenesis. From Drosophila melanogaster (Fruit fly).
   8438..9004    -  CDS            Tailor (fragment): TUTT_DROME - Experimental evidence at protein level: Swiss-Prot protein existence level 1. Uridylyltransferase which mediates terminal uridylation of miRNAs, leading to their degradation. Has high specificity for splicing-derived miRNAs (mirtrons) and other miRNA substrates containing a 3'-G terminal nucleotide. Appears to be a major suppressor of mirtron biogenesis. From Drosophila melanogaster (Fruit fly).
  11102..11941   +  CDS            WNK8 (fragment): WNK8_ARATH - Experimental evidence at protein level: Swiss-Prot protein existence level 1. Regulates flowering time by modulating the photoperiod pathway. Phosphorylates the vacuolar ATPase subunit C (VATC) and RGS1 (PubMed:16427632, PubMed:18761494). Regulates EDM2 that, in turn, modulates development processes (PubMed:20840782, PubMed:20149132). From Arabidopsis thaliana (Mouse-ear cress).
>Addgene plasmid #203971 | pAttB-Tub-HA-WnkDeltaMID | addgene full sequence | sequence record 403132 | Addgene NGS Result
CTAGAGTCGACCTCGAACGTTAACGTTAACGTAACGTTAACTCGAGCTAGATCATAATCAGCCATACCAC
ATTTGTAGAGGTTTTACTTGCTTTAAAAAACCTCCCACACCTCCCCCTGAACCTGAAACATAAAATGAAT
GCAATTGTTGTTGTTAACTTGTTTATTGCAGCTTATAATGGTTACAAATAAAGCAATAGCATCACAAATT
TCACAAATAAAGCATTTTTTTCACTGCATTCTAGTTGTGGTTTGTCCAAACTCATCAATGTATGTCGAGG
TCGACCTGCAGCCCAAGCTGCTAGAGATCCACTAGTGTCGACGATGTAGGTCACGGTCTCGAAGCCGCGG
TGCGGGTGCCAGGGCGTGCCCTTGGGCTCCCCGGGCGCGTACTCCACCTCACCCATCTGGTCCATCATGA
TGAACGGGTCGAGGTGGCGGTAGTTGATCCCGGCGAACGCGCGGCGCACCGGGAAGCCCTCGCCCTCGAA
ACCGCTGGGCGCGGTGGTCACGGTGAGCACGGGACGTGCGACGGCGTCGGCGGGTGCGGATACGCGGGGC
AGCGTCAGCGGGTTCTCGACGGTCACGGCGGGCATGTCGACACTAGTTCTAGCCAGCTTTTGTTCCCTTT
AGTGAGGGTTAATTTCGAGCTTGGCGTAATCATGGTCATAGCTGTTTCCTGTGTGAAATTGTTATCCGCT
CACAATTCCACACAACATACGAGCCGGAAGCATAAAGTGTAAAGCCTGGGGTGCCTAATGAGTGAGCTAA
CTCACATTAATTGCGTTGCGCTCACTGCCCGCTTTCCAGTCGGGAAACCTGTCGTGCCAGCTGCATTAAT
GAATCGGCCAACGCGCGGGGAGAGGCGGTTTGCGTATTGGGCGCTCTTCCGCTTCCTCGCTCACTGACTC
GCTGCGCTCGGTCGTTCGGCTGCGGCGAGCGGTATCAGCTCACTCAAAGGCGGTAATACGGTTATCCACA
GAATCAGGGGATAACGCAGGAAAGAACATGTGAGCAAAAGGCCAGCAAAAGGCCAGGAACCGTAAAAAGG
CCGCGTTGCTGGCGTTTTTCCATAGGCTCCGCCCCCCTGACGAGCATCACAAAAATCGACGCTCAAGTCA
GAGGTGGCGAAACCCGACAGGACTATAAAGATACCAGGCGTTTCCCCCTGGAAGCTCCCTCGTGCGCTCT
CCTGTTCCGACCCTGCCGCTTACCGGATACCTGTCCGCCTTTCTCCCTTCGGGAAGCGTGGCGCTTTCTC
ATAGCTCACGCTGTAGGTATCTCAGTTCGGTGTAGGTCGTTCGCTCCAAGCTGGGCTGTGTGCACGAACC
CCCCGTTCAGCCCGACCGCTGCGCCTTATCCGGTAACTATCGTCTTGAGTCCAACCCGGTAAGACACGAC
TTATCGCCACTGGCAGCAGCCACTGGTAACAGGATTAGCAGAGCGAGGTATGTAGGCGGTGCTACAGAGT
TCTTGAAGTGGTGGCCTAACTACGGCTACACTAGAAGAACAGTATTTGGTATCTGCGCTCTGCTGAAGCC
AGTTACCTTCGGAAAAAGAGTTGGTAGCTCTTGATCCGGCAAACAAACCACCGCTGGTAGCGGTGGTTTT
TTTGTTTGCAAGCAGCAGATTACGCGCAGAAAAAAAGGATCTCAAGAAGATCCTTTGATCTTTTCTACGG
GGTCTGACGCTCAGTGGAACGAAAACTCACGTTAAGGGATTTTGGTCATGAGATTATCAAAAAGGATCTT
CACCTAGATCCTTTTAAATTAAAAATGAAGTTTTAAATCAATCTAAAGTATATATGAGTAAACTTGGTCT
GACAGTTACCAATGCTTAATCAGTGAGGCACCTATCTCAGCGATCTGTCTATTTCGTTCATCCATAGTTG
CCTGACTCCCCGTCGTGTAGATAACTACGATACGGGAGGGCTTACCATCTGGCCCCAGTGCTGCAATGAT
ACCGCGAGACCCACGCTCACCGGCTCCAGATTTATCAGCAATAAACCAGCCAGCCGGAAGGGCCGAGCGC
AGAAGTGGTCCTGCAACTTTATCCGCCTCCATCCAGTCTATTAATTGTTGCCGGGAAGCTAGAGTAAGTA
GTTCGCCAGTTAATAGTTTGCGCAACGTTGTTGCCATTGCTACAGGCATCGTGGTGTCACGCTCGTCGTT
TGGTATGGCTTCATTCAGCTCCGGTTCCCAACGATCAAGGCGAGTTACATGATCCCCCATGTTGTGCAAA
AAAGCGGTTAGCTCCTTCGGTCCTCCGATCGTTGTCAGAAGTAAGTTGGCCGCAGTGTTATCACTCATGG
TTATGGCAGCACTGCATAATTCTCTTACTGTCATGCCATCCGTAAGATGCTTTTCTGTGACTGGTGAGTA
CTCAACCAAGTCATTCTGAGAATAGTGTATGCGGCGACCGAGTTGCTCTTGCCCGGCGTCAATACGGGAT
AATACCGCGCCACATAGCAGAACTTTAAAAGTGCTCATCATTGGAAAACGTTCTTCGGGGCGAAAACTCT
CAAGGATCTTACCGCTGTTGAGATCCAGTTCGATGTAACCCACTCGTGCACCCAACTGATCTTCAGCATC
TTTTACTTTCACCAGCGTTTCTGGGTGAGCAAAAACAGGAAGGCAAAATGCCGCAAAAAAGGGAATAAGG
GCGACACGGAAATGTTGAATACTCATACTCTTCCTTTTTCAATATTATTGAAGCATTTATCAGGGTTATT
GTCTCATGAGCGGATACATATTTGAATGTATTTAGAAAAATAAACAAATAGGGGTTCCGCGCACATTTCC
CCGAAAAGTGCCACCTAAATTGTAAGCGTTAATATTTTGTTAAAATTCGCGTTAAATTTTTGTTAAATCA
GCTCATTTTTTAACCAATAGGCCGAAATCGGCAAAATCCCTTATAAATCAAAAGAATAGACCGAGATAGG
GT
[37 nt withheld, positions 2943-2979]
AAAGAACGTGGACTCCAACGTCAAAGG
[49 nt withheld, positions 3007-3055]
T
[91 nt withheld, positions 3057-3147]
G
[124 nt withheld, positions 3149-3272]
CCCATTCGCCATTCAGGCTGCGCAACTGTTGGGAAGGGCGATCGGTGCGGGCCTCTTCGCTATTACGCCA
GCTGGCGAAAGGGGGATGTGCTGCAAGGCGATTAAGTTGGGTAACGCCAGGGTTTTCCCAGTCACGACGT
TGTAAAACGACGGCCAGTGAATTGTAATACGACTCACTATAGGGCGAATTGGGTACGTACCGGGCCCCTA
GTATGTATGTAAGTTAATAAAACCCATTTTTGCGGAAAGTAGATAAAAAAAACATTTTTTTTTTTTACTG
CACTGGATATCATTGAACTTATCTGATCAGTTTTAAATTTACTTCGATCCAAGGGTATTTGATGTACCAG
GTTCTTTCGATTACCTCTCACTCAAAATGACATTCCACTCAAAGTCAGCGCTGTTTGCCTCCTTCTCTGT
CCACAGAAATATCGCCGTCTCTTTCGCCGCTGCGTCCGCTATCTCTTTCGCCACCGTTTGTAGCGTTACG
TAGCGTCAATGTCCGCCTTCAGTTGCATTTTGTCAGCGGTTTCGTGACGAAGCTCCAAGCGGTTTACGCC
ATCAATTAAACACAAAGTGCTGTGCCAAAACTCCTCTCGCTTCTTATTTTTGTTTGTTTTTTGAGTGATT
GGGGTGGTGATTGGTTTTGGGTGGGTAAGCAGGGGAAAGTGTGAAAAATCCCGGCAATGGGCCAAGAGGA
TCAGGAGCTATTAATTCGCGGAGGCAGCAAACACCCATCTGCCGAGCATCTGAACAATGTGAGTAGTACA
TGTGCATACATCTTAAGTTCACTTGATCTATAGGAACTGCGATTGCAACATCAAATTGTCTGCGGCGTGA
GAACTGCGACCCACAAAAATCCCAAACCGCAATTGCACAAACAAATAGTGACACGAAACAGATTATTCTG
GTAGCTGTTCTCGCTATATAAGACAATTTTTGAGATCATATCATGATCAAGACATCTAAAGGCATTCATT
TTCGACTATATTCTTTTTTACAAAAAATATAACAACCAGATATTTTAAGCTGATCCTAGATGCACAAAAA
ATAAATAAAAGTATAAACCTACTTCGTAGGATACTTCGGGGTACTTTTTGTTCGGGGTTAGATGAGCATA
ACGCTTGTAGTTGATATTTGAGATCCCCTATCATTGCAGGGTGACAGCGGAGCGGCTTCGCAGAGCTGCA
TTAACCAGGGCTTCGGGCAGGCCAAAAACTACGGCACGCTCCGGCCACCCAGTCCGCCGGAGGACTCCGG
TTCAGGGAGCGGCCAACTAGCCGAGAACCTCACCTATGCCTGGCACAATATGGACATCTTTGGGGCGGTC
AATCAGCCGGGCTCCGGATGGCGGCAGCTGGTCAACCGGACACGCGGACTATTCTGCAACGAGCGACACA
TACCGGCGCCCAGGAAACATTTGCTCAAGAACGGTGAGTTTCTATTCGCAGTCGGCTGATCTGTGTGAAA
TCTTAATAAAGGGTCCAATTACCAATTTGAAACTCAGTTTGCGGCGTGGCCTATCCGGGCGAACTTTTGG
CCGTGATGGGCAGTTCCGGTGCCGGAAAGACGACCCTGCTGAATGCCCTTGCCTTTCGATCGCCGCAGGG
CATCCAAGTATCGCCATCCGGGATGCGACTGCTCAATGGCCAACCTGTGGACGCCAAGGAGATGCAGGCC
AGGTGCGCCTATGTCCAGCAGGATGACCTCTTTATCGGCTCCCTAACGGCCAGGGAACACCTGATTTTCC
AAGCCATGGTGCGGATGCCACGACATCTGACCTATCGGCAGCGAGTGGCCCGCGTGGATCAGGTGATCCA
GGAGCTTTCGCTCAGCAAATGTCAGCACACGATCATCGGTGTGCCCGGCAGGGTGAAAGGTCTGTCCGGC
GGAGAAAGGAAGCGTCTGGCATTCGCCTCCGAGGCTCTAACCGATCCGCCGCTTCTGATCTGCGATGAGC
CCACCTCCGGACTGGACTCCTTTACCGCCCACAGCGTCGTCCAGGTGCTGAAGAAGCTGTCGCAGAAGGG
CAAGACCGTCATCCTGACCATTCATCAGCCGTCTTCCGAGCTGTTTGAGCTCTTTGACAAGATCCTTCTG
ATGGCCGAGGGCAGGGTAGCTTTCTTGGGCACTCCCAGCGAAGCCGTCGACTTCTTTTCCTAGTGAGTTC
GATGTGTTTATTAAGGGTATCTAGTATTACATAACATCTCAACTCCTATCCAGCGTGGGTGCCCAGTGTC
CTACCAACTACAATCCGGCGGACTTTTACGTACAGGTGTTGGCCGTTGTGCCCGGACGGGAGATCGAGTC
CCGTGATCGGATCGCCAAGATATGCGACAATTTTGCCATTAGCAAAGTAGCCCGGGATATGGAGCAGTTG
TTGGCCACCAAAAATCTGGAGAAGCCACTGGAGCAGCCGGAGAATGGGTACACCTACAAGGCCACCTGGT
TCATGCAGTTCCGGGCGGTCCTGTGGCGATCCTGGCTGTCGGTGCTCAAGGAACCACTCCTCGTAAAAGT
GCGACTTATTCAGACAACGGTGAGTGGTTCCAGTGGAAACAAATGATATAACGCTTACAATTCTTGGAAA
CAAATTCGCTAGATTTTAGATAGAATTGCCTGATTCCACACCCTTCTTAGTTTTTTTCAATGAGATGTAT
AGTTTATAGTTTTGCAGAAGATAAATAAATTTCATTTAACTCGCGAATATTAATGAGATGCGAGTAACAT
TTTAATTTGCAGATGGTTGCCATCTTGATTGGCCTCATCTTTTTGGGCCAACAACTCACGCAAGTGGGTG
TGATGAATATCAACGGAGCCATCTTCCTCTTCCTGACCAACATGACCTTTCAAAACGTCTTTGCCACGAT
AAATGTAAGTCATGTTTAGAATACATTTGCATTTCAATAATTTACTAACTTTCTAATGAATCGATTCGAT
TTAGGTGTTCACCTCAGAGCTGCCAGTTTTTATGAGGGAGGCCCGAAGTCGACTTTATCGCTGTGACACA
TACTTTCTGGGCAAAACGATTGCCGAATTGCCGCTTTTTCTCACAGTGCCACTGGTCTTCACGGCGATTG
CCTATCCGATGATCGGACTGCGGGCCGGAGTGCTGCACTTCTTCAACTGCCTGGCGCTGGTCACTCTGGT
GGCCAATGTGTCAACGTCCTTCGGATATCTAATATCCTGCGCCAGCTCCTCGACCTCGATGGCGCTGTCT
GTGGGTCCGCCGGTTATCATACCATTCCTGCTCTTTGGCGGCTTCTTCTTGAACTCGGGCTCGGTGCCAG
TATACCTCAAATGGTTGTCGTACCTCTCATGGTTCCGTTACGCCAACGAGGGTCTGCTGATTAACCAATG
GGCGGACGTGGAGCCGGGCGAAATTAGCTGCACATCGTCGAACACCACGTGCCCCAGTTCGGGCAAGGTC
ATCCTGGAGACGCTTAACTTCTCCGCCGCCGATCTGCCGCTGGACTACGTGGGTCTGGCCATTCTCATCG
TGAGCTTCCGGGTGCTCGCATATCTGGCTCTAAGACTTCGGGCCCGACGCAAGGAGTAGCCGACATATAT
CCGAAATAACTGCTTGTTTTTTTTTTTTACCATTATTACCATCGTGTTTACTGTTTATTGCCCCCTCAAA
AAGCTAATGTAATTATATTTGTGCCAATAAAAACAAGATATGACCTATAGAATACAAGTATTTCCCCTTC
GAACATCCCCACAAGTAGACTTTGGATTTGTCTTCTAACCAAAAGACTTACACACCTGCATACCTTACAT
CAAAAACTCGTTTATCGCTACATAAAACACCGGGATATATTTTTTATATACATACTTTTCAAATCGCGCG
CCCTCTTCATAATTCACCTCCACCACACCACGTTTCGTAGTTGCTCTTTCGCTGTCTCCCACCCGCTCTC
CGCAACACATTCACCTTTTGTTCGACGACCTTGGAGCGACTGTCGTTAGTTCCGCGCGATTCGGTTCGCT
CAAATGGTTCCGAGTGGTTCATTTCGTCTCAATAGAAATTAGTAATAAATATTTGTATGTACAATTTATT
TGCTCCAATATATTTGTATATATTTCCCTCACAGCTATATTTATTCTAATTTAATATTATGACTTTTTAA
GGTAATTTTTTGTGACCTGTTCGGAGTGATTAGCGTTACAATTTGAACTGAAAGTGACATCCAGTGTTTG
TTCCTTGTGTAGATGCATCTCAAAAAAATGGTGGGCATAATAGTGTTGTTTATATATATCAAAAATAACA
ACTATAATAATAAGAATACATTTAATTTAGAAAATGCTTGGATTTCACTGGAACTAGGCTAGCATAACTT
CGTATAATGTATGCTATACGAAGTTATGCTAGCGGATCCGGGAATTGGGAATTCGATATCAAGCTTGCAC
AGGTCCTGTTCGATAACGTCGTACTCGGGAATCACCTTTAACTTGTCCGCTATTGGGTATTTGTCCTTAA
ACACATTCGTAATCTCTCCCACAATCATTGCCCTGGCCTCTGCAATGTAAAAAGTATTTATAAAATATCG
CTGGCTCTAAAGGAAACATATTAATCAAAGTATTGAGGCTTTATCAATCTAACATTTACAAGTAGTCAGA
CCACAATTTTTAGACTGCACTTCTGCGTAAGTAAATGAAATGAAATGGTGACCTACTCTTGGGTAGCCGT
ACTGTTATATGCTGACGAGCCTTCACCTGGGCCTGCTTTTTCTCCTGTTTCGTCTGATGCGTCGGATGCG
GCTGGACTGGCTGATTGTTGGGATTGGGTTTTGGATGCTGCTCCGAAAGGTGGGCCACAGCTTTTGCGAT
GGTGGTGCCCACTATGCGGTTGCTGCAGGAACTACAGCTGAATGTTCGCTTTATTGTCTGCAGCTCCTGG
GGCTGGACGAAGGCCACGCCCTCACCCGGTGCGGCCATCTCCTGCGGCAAAACGTATGTGGGATTCCTGT
CCAAGTAGCTCTCGATGCCCACCATAATGCGCTCCAGCAGGTTGGCCAGGTGCGGGTCTAGCTGCGGCGG
ATTCGTCGTCTGGTTCACTGAGTTTAGGGTCTGCAGAAAGAAGTGTGCCTCCATGGTAAGCGGATTCATC
TGCACGATCAGCGGGCTTTAGTCTAAAAATTCGAATGATACAAACTCGTACTCACGTAAAGCAGTTTGTT
TGGCATCATCTCGGCCATCGTCTTATTCTTCTTCGTGGCCTTTGTTACCGGAGCGGCTATGTTGGGCGCG
GTGGAGCCCGGAAGCTGAAAGGTTAATCGAATGCGTTAACTTTTCTGCAACTCGAAAGTTTGCCGCCTTT
GTTCGACTGCCAATAACTGTTGATTCGAAAATTCGAATCGAAGCGGTTGAATTTCGTAGGGTGGCCAACT
ACACCAAAGTTCGCCGGCGGTGTATGCATGTGAGTGTGAGTGTGACAGTGGGTGTACGTGTGCTTTAAGC
GACACAATCGCACCGCGATGTACATATTTTTGTAGTAATGTGTGTGCATTTTTCGTCCGGATCACGGCTC
CATAAAATAAATCATATCACAGGGCTCAGGGATTTGTGAGTAGAAGTTCCCGCCACTTAAACGTCACTTG
TGAAATCGCCATCGACGGTCAACTTTTACTCACACTGGTCTTTCGCGGACGGACCGTCTCAAAGTACTGC
CTTTCTGCGTTGGAAAACATCGCCTTTTTCGTCCAAAAGGAGTCCCCAGGTTCGATCCGCATGGCGTTGT
GCGTGCGTGCCTTTCTTTTCAAATGATTACGGCTATTAACTTGGGGGCGTTAAGTTGGAAACACGTAAAT
TGCAGACTGCGATTAGAGTGACCATGAGTAGGAGTTCAAAATCTCCTGACATCATTTTCTTAAAACCTGC
TTTGTTTTTTACATTTCTATTTAATATAACTCCTATTTGAATAAAAAAACAAAACAAGTTTAGATGTTAA
GATATTAACTACATCCTTTGCTCCAAAGGGAGAGGGGAAGTTATGGAGTTAATTAATTTGCTGTTGGAAA
TCAATATGGAGTCAGAAATATAATGATTTACTAAACCTTATTGAATCGGTAACGATGCGAATTTATATTA
AAATAGCTTTTATGAAACATTCAACAAAAATATTATTAATGTTGGCCCACTTTAGCAACCGGTTAGGTCT
ACCGGTTGGGCAAGCAAAGATTCACGCCCTGGTTCGAGTCCCAACTAGTCCTGCAAAATACCGCAGCAAG
TTTTAGAGAGACCAAGTGCCATTACCTCTCCCACTTCAGTTATCGGTTATGCGGCGTTTAAGTCGACAGC
TTGCCGTCTCTAGCTCCGGTGCCTATATAAAGCAGCCCGCTTTCCACATTTCATATTCGTTTTACGTTTG
TCAAGCCTCATAGCCGGCAGTTCGAACGTATACGCTCTCTGAGTCAGACCTCGAAATCGTAGCTCTACAC
AATTCTGTGAATTTTCCTTGTCGCGTGTGAAACACTTCCAATAAAAACTCCTGCAGGTGAGTACTTTAAA
AAAAAATCTAGTGAAATAATGCTGAAAAGAAATTTGTGTGGGCAAAATTCAATGGGCAAAAACGCGATGC
GGCTTTTTCTCAAAATGGCGGCCGGCCTGCGTTTTTTCCTCAAAAGTGATGACGTCATGCCTGTTTTTTT
TTTTTTGTTCGCAATGAGGAATGGCTCTTAAAATCTACTAGATAAAAAAAATATTCATTATTTCTATGCT
GCTGGAACGCTTCATTAATCTTAAAAATTCTAAATTCGGTTACCATGATACTTCGACGCATAACTGTAGA
TTTTGGATAGAATTAAAGAGAAAATGGCGAGAGAGTAAAATTCCGGCGTCGGCAAAGTAGAGCAAAAAAA
TCAGTATACCATTTAGCTACCTCTCTCACTCGCACGCAGTGCCGGCTCAAGTTGGGCGCGGCTCTGCAAT
TATCGATTTTCTTGGGGTGTGTAACTAATCATCCGTTTTCCCTTCCTCCTCATCCACAGCGTGAAGGTAC
CCGCCCGGGGATCAGATCCGCGGCCGCCACCATGTACCCCTACGACGTGCCCGACTACGCGATGGATAGC
AAAATAGAACCTGCAGATGCCATAAGCAACCAGAAAGCTGGTCTTACTTCGGGCAAACCTAAAAAAGACA
AGTCAGTCAAGGGGACGTCGCAAGCGGTTGTTTCAGACACCAAGAAAATGGAGGCCAGAAAGTCCTCCTC
GGACACGGTGATCGAGCCATTGATCAAGCAGCAGGCGCCACTGCACTCGTCAAAGACCACGCCAACGACT
TTGACGGCGAACTTCGTGCAAAACATTCGATTCGTCCGTAAAAATGTGGAACAGTCAGGCAGGAACACCA
ATCCACTGCAGTTCGTTGAACTCGAGACAGAGTTTCCTCGTGACTATGACGACAACATCGAGATGCTTTC
CCGCGAGGCGGAGCATCTGGAGGAGCAGTTCCGCACGCCTACGCGCTCCAATGCTACGGATGCCACTTCC
CACCATGTGGCCGGAATCATCGACAACATTATAACCGAAGCGTCACGGAGTCTTACAATCGAAAAGACTG
AAGACGATGTGCCATTGAAGTCTTCTACCAAGCACTCAAGCGGCGTAAAACGAGTTGGCTTTCAAGTAGA
GGATAAGGACGATACCGAAGTTCAGAGCGAAAAGCAGGCAAAGAGCTTCGACGACATAACCAAAAAAGCG
GAGAGCTCCGAGGCTAGCGCAGAGGAAGCTGCTGTCACCGGGTCCTCGACAGATGCATCTGCATCTCCCC
TGCCCTCCACGTCGCTGGTCTCCACCACATCTTCAGCTACATCGATAACCAAGAGTAAGAGCGATGAGGA
CGATGATCCGGTGGCCATGTCGCCGTGCGGACGATTCTTTAAGTACGATAAGGAAGTCGGACGCGGTTCC
TTTAAAACTGTCTATCGTGGCCTGGACACGTTGACTGGTGTTCCAGTTGCCTGGTGCGAGTTATTGGACA
AGCAAGTAAAAAAAAGTGAACGTACTAGATTTCGCGAGGAGGCAGACATGCTGAAGAAACTTCAGCACCC
AAACATAGTGCGGTTTTATACATATTGGGAGTTTCCTATTGGCCGCAAGAAGAATATTGTACTAGTCACC
GAACTAATGTTATCTGGAACTTTGAAATCCTATTTGAAACGATTCAAAAAAATACACCCAAAGGTATTGA
AGTCATGGTGTCGCCAGATACTAAAAGGCCTTAACTTCCTGCATACTCGTCAATTTCCTATAATTCATCG
TGATTTGAAATGTGATAATATTTTTATAACTGGCACCACTGGTAGTGTTAAAATCGGCGACTTGGGCCTG
GCAACTTTGAAAAACCGCTCCCACGCGAAATCTGTGATTGGTACGCCGGAGTTTATGGCCCCGGAAATGT
ACGAGGAGCACTACGACGAGTCGGTGGACGTATATGCATTCGGCATGTGCATGTTGGAGATGGCCATTTC
CGAATATCCTTACAGTGAGTGCAAGGGTCCTGCACAGATCTACAAAAAGGTGATATCGGGCATTAAGCCA
GCGGCGTTGGCTAAGGTGGAGGATCCCAACGTGCGCGACATTATCGAACGGTGCATTGAACTTAAAAAGG
AGGATCGCCCCAGCTGCAATGAACTGCTAGAATCGGAGTTCTTTGACGAAGATATCGGTATACGAGTGGA
GCCAACTGCTTCGGAGCAGTTCCTTTCTGATCCGAGCATCAGCATCATCGAGTTCCGACTGCGGTTTATG
GATCCCAAGAAGCGCTCGTCCCGTCATAAGGAAAACGAGGCAATTCAGTTTGAGTACAACATCAGGCATG
ACGAGTACGAACAGATTGCGCAAGAAATGATGAAGGAAAATATTATATCTGAGGACGACTCTCGCGCTGT
AGCTCGGCTTTTAAAAGTGCAGGTGGTGTCGTTGCTTAAGGAACGTGCCCAGCGTCAAACTCAAATCAAG
CTGCAAAACGAGAAGTCTCGTTTGGAAAAATTGGCATTGCAAAAGCAACGTGAGAGTTTGCCGACTAACG
TCGATGAAGACGAGGAAGAGGAGGAGGAGTCCGAGGACGAGGAGGATGGTGTTAAATGGAATCAGCGCCT
GCAGCTAAGATATGACCTGCTTAACACTGATTCAGAAACAAGCCTGGCTCTATCCACGAACAGCGTCGAA
CCGCAGCAGCTGTCCACTCGCTCGAACACTTCGATTCCGAACAGTGGCATTCAGCAACCTGTTCAGGTCC
CAGGTCAAGTGCCTGTTTCCCAGTTGATCTCGGTGCAACCACAGGCTATTCCGTCACCGGCTATTCCCAT
GCAACAGAAGCCGACGGTGCACTACATTCAACCGCCACAGCTGGCCTCTTATCAAAATTCGAATGCATCG
ATGCAGGAGATGACCAATAACCAGGTCATTTCGCCGACAGGCAGTCAACAAATGCAACAGCAACAACCCG
TAGTGGCACCAACAGTCAATCATCAGGTCATGCCGCAGCAGCAAGTGAACCAACAACAGCAACAACCACA
AATGATGCAGCAAATACCCCAGCAAGTTCAAGTGCAACAGCCCCAAACTGTATTGCCTCCGCAGCCACAT
GAGCAGCAGCCACAGCAACAACAACAGCCACTGCAGCAGCAACTGCAGCAGCTTATGCATACTAACGTGC
AGGCTCCGGATTTGACTCAACAGCAACAAATGGCTCAGCAACAGGCCCAGCAATATTTTCAGCAGCAGCA
GCAACAGCCTCAGCAGGCCGTTAACATGCAACAAGCTTATGCAATGCAGCAAGCTGGCCAACAGCAACAG
CTTTCGCAGCCTCTTCAAATTCAGCAACAGATCTTGCAGCAACAACAAGTGGCCGTTTCACATCAGCAAC
AGATAATGCAGCAACAACTGGCCCAGCATCAGCTGCAACAGCTGCAGCAGCAGCAGCTTCAACAACAGCA
ACTGCAACAGCAACAGCAGCAGCAAATACAACAACAGCAACTCCAACAACAACAACTCCAGCAACAGCAA
TTCGTACAGCAGTATGCGCAGGCAATGCCTCAGCAACAACATCAGCAACTCGTTCCTCCGCAAAGGAATC
CCAGCAATGGATCAATTAACCAAAATTCAATAGCTGATTTGGAAAAGAAATTGGCAGCTTTGCGAAATAC
CGAAAACACAGAAGAGTCTGCAACAGCAACGTTGTCAGTGGTTCCTAAACAAGTTGAAGAGGTAGTCAAT
CCAAGCGCGCGTAAAATTTCGCGTTTTAGTGTCAGTCGTGTGCAGGAGCAGAAAACTTCAACCGGAGTTG
AGGAACCAGCTCAAGGTCAACTTAAGATCGACCTCCAAGTCGCCGGCCCTGGAGGCCAGGTGCAGACCAA
CAACTCCGTTCAGAACGGCAGCGTGGTCAACACTCCAACCGAAGTCATCAGCTCTCCTATTCAAAATGTT
CCGCTGGCCATTAACGGAATTCAGTTGATGTACCAACAGCCCCAGCAGATACACCAGTTGCCAGGTGGAA
CATCAACTACTACAAGTGGAGCAGGGACTCAGTGCATTGTAGTGCCGCAAGTGGTCAATCAAAATGGCAC
CCACGTGCAACAGCCGTCTAACCTACAGCCACAGCAGCAGAGCGTACATCCAAATATGACTCAACAGCCA
CAGCAGACGCCACTTAATGGGCACCCATCTATGGTTAACACTCTTCAGCAGCAGCCACCACAACAATCCT
TACCGATGCAGACGATTCAGTCGCAGCAGCAGCAGCATAACCAAATGCCTATCATTTCGCAACAACAGCA
GCAGCAGATCCTAATGCAGCAGCAACAGCAACAGGGATCCCAGCAAGGATCACAGCAATTTAATTTGCCT
GGCACACAACAGACTCATCCTCAGCACCAGTTCATCCAGTCGCAGCCCAACCAACTTCACTCGCTTCCGC
CCCAGGTAGTGAGCATGGCTCAGGGAAATCTGCCGCATCAGCTTCCACCCATGCAGACTATGGGAGCCCA
ACAGCAAATGATCTCGCAACAACAGCATCAGTTGCAGATGCAGTCGCATATGCACCAACAAAACGTGCCC
GGAATGTACAACCAGCAGACTGGAGCTCGTGTGGCAGCACCCCAAAATTTCGCAGGTGCAGTTCCAAATC
ATTTGTTGCAGCAGTCCCCTTTGATGGCATCCCAGCAGCCAGCACAGCCCATGCAACACGTTATGCAACC
GATTTTCAATGCAACGTCCGGTGAAGTTACCGAAGAGCCTGTCTCTTTAGCAGCTACGCATCCGCATCTG
CTACCGAGCGATATTCAATCCGATATAAAGCACAATTTAGACTCATTAGTGAACCAATTGTGCAATACGC
GCTTGGGTACTAACCAGCACCAACGGCTGTTGCTGTTGCGTCAGAGACAACTCATCGAAGAGGACGAGCT
GCGTCTTAAACATTATGTGGAATACGAAAAGTTCCAAAAGGCACTGCGCCAATCTATTAGCACAAACGTT
CCAGCTAATGCAGCTTACTATTCTGCGGCTGCCGCACAGCTTCCAACTAATTTGGCAGCCCCAGCAGCTC
CGTCCTCATCGAATCCGACGTCCACTAGCTCCGCAAACACATAAC
